Addgene plasmid #245958: huCof WTmRFP
Purpose: Expression of cofilin-mRFP to normal levels behind a cofilin promoter
Depositing lab: James Bamburg. Depositing organization: Colorado State University, Fort Collins.
Backbone
  Vector backbone: pShuttle MCP
  Backbone size w/o insert (bp): 8507
  Vector type: Mammalian Expression
  Selectable markers: Neomycin (select with G418)
Growth in bacteria
  Bacterial resistance: Kanamycin, 50 μg/mL
  Growth temperature: 37°C
  Growth strain: DH5alpha
  Copy number: High Copy
Gene/Insert
  Gene/Insert name: cofilin 1 (cfl1)
  Species: H. sapiens (human)
  Entrez Gene: CFL1 (a.k.a. CFL, HEL-S-15, cofilin)
  Promoter: mouse cofilin promoter (MCP)
  Tag / fusion protein: mRFP (C terminal on insert)
  Cloning method: Restriction Enzyme; 5′ cloning site Unspecified (unknown if destroyed)
Terms and licenses: Academic/Nonprofit Terms; Industry Terms: Not Available to Industry
How to cite: huCof WTmRFP was a gift from James Bamburg (Addgene plasmid # 245958 ; http://n2t.net/addgene:245958 ; RRID:Addgene_245958)
