[The description below was written by a language model from this plasmid's Addgene catalogue record and pLannotate feature annotations shown in this document.]
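Description:
huCof WTmRFP is a mammalian expression plasmid built on pShuttle MCP, an adenoviral shuttle-type backbone in which the usual strong viral promoter is replaced by the mouse cofilin promoter (MCP). It carries the wild-type human cofilin 1 (CFL1) coding sequence fused at its C terminus to mRFP1, a monomeric red fluorescent derivative of DsRed. Driving the fusion from a cofilin promoter is intended to give near-normal expression levels of this actin-binding, filament-depolymerizing protein rather than the heavy overexpression that can perturb cytoskeletal dynamics, making the construct suited to live imaging of cofilin localisation and behaviour. The promoter itself is not annotated in the feature table, but the unannotated region upstream of the CFL1 open reading frame presumably contains it. No polyadenylation signal is annotated either.

The sequenced plasmid is 9,843 nt. The expression cassette sits just downstream of an adenovirus serotype 5 left inverted terminal repeat and the Ad5 Ψ packaging signal. It is followed by adenoviral genome segments, comprising the protein IX and IVa2 coding regions, then E4 ORF1 and a partial E4 ORF2 next to the right ITR. In shuttle vectors of this kind, such segments serve as homology arms for recombination with an adenoviral backbone plasmid, so the cassette could be transferred into a recombinant adenovirus genome for viral delivery, although the record lists only mammalian expression as the vector type.

Propagation in E. coli relies on a high-copy ColE1/pUC-type origin with kanamycin selection from the Tn5-derived NeoR/KanR gene. The record also lists neomycin (G418) as the selectable marker in mammalian cells. An f1 origin is present, along with nonfunctional fragments of β-lactamase, Tn5 transposase and the pBR322 bom region.
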