Features (pLannotate 1.2.2; 17 found; start..end, strand, type, name):
      1..103     +  repeat_region  ITR: inverted terminal repeat of human adenovirus serotype 5 inverted
    191..341     +  misc_signal    Ad5 Ψ: packaging signal for adenovirus serotype 5
    782..805     -  misc_feature   pause site (fragment): RNA polymerase II transcriptional pause signal from the human α2 globin gene
   1627..1645    -  misc_feature   MCS (fragment): pBluescript multiple cloning site
   1652..2149    +  CDS            CFL1: COF1_HUMAN - Also known as CFL. Experimental evidence at protein level: Swiss-Prot protein existence level 1. Binds to F-actin and exhibits pH-sensitive F-actin depolymerizing activity (PubMed:11812157). In conjunction with the subcortical maternal complex (SCMC), plays an essential role for zygotes to progress beyond the first embryonic cell divisions via regulation of actin dynamics (PubMed:15580268). Required for the centralization of the mitotic spindle and symmetric division of zygotes (By similarity). Plays a role in the regulation of cell morphology and cytoskeletal organization in epit
   2165..2842    +  CDS            mRFP1: monomeric derivative of DsRed (Campbell et al., 2002) mammalian codon-optimized
   3705..4124    +  CDS            IX: CAP9_ADE05 - Experimental evidence at protein level: Swiss-Prot protein existence level 1. Structural component of the virion that acts as a cement protein on the capsid exterior and forms triskelion structures consisting of three molecules that stabilize three hexon trimers at the center of each icosahedral facet and fixes the peripentonal hexons. Dispensable for assembly. During virus entry, recruits the anterograde motor kinesin-1 to the capsid docked at the nuclear pore complex thereby subjecting the docked capsid to a pulling force. The resulting tension leads to capsid disruption, disper
   4190..5524    -  CDS            IVa2: PKG1_ADE05 - Experimental evidence at protein level: Swiss-Prot protein existence level 1. Component of the packaging machinery which encapsidates the viral DNA into preformed capsids and transcriptional activator of the viral major late promoter (MLP). Binds, along with packaging proteins 2 and 3, to the specific packaging sequence on the left end of viral genomic DNA and displays ATPase activity thereby providing the power stroke of the packaging machinery. The activity of packaging protein IVa2 is stimulated by protein 33K which acts as a terminase. May be the protein that pumps DNA into th
   5897..6058    -  CDS            E4RF2_ADE02 (fragment): Protein predicted: Swiss-Prot protein existence level 4. From Human adenovirus C serotype 2 (HAdV-2) (Human adenovirus 2).
   6109..6492    -  CDS            E4RF1_ADE02: Experimental evidence at protein level: Swiss-Prot protein existence level 1. May modulate tight-junctions functions of infected cells through interactions with PDZ proteins. E4 ORF1 has ben show for Adenovirus 9 to interact with protein involved in tight junction regulation. May play a role in mTOR activation by activating PI3- kinase, thus overriding cellular checkpoint for translation. From Human adenovirus C serotype 2 (HAdV-2) (Human adenovirus 2).
   6802..6904    -  repeat_region  ITR: inverted terminal repeat of human adenovirus serotype 5 inverted
   6924..6978    +  misc_feature   bom (fragment): basis of mobility region from pBR322
   7164..7752    -  rep_origin     ori: high-copy-number ColE1/pMB1/pBR322/pUC origin of replication
   7924..8238    -  CDS            bla(M) (fragment): β-lactamase lacking the signal sequence; bla(M); allows cytosolic expression of β-lactamase
   8283..8552    +  CDS            tnpA (fragment): TN5P_ECOLX - Also known as tnp. Experimental evidence at protein level: Swiss-Prot protein existence level 1. Mediates transposition of transposon Tn5 by a 'cut and paste' mechanism. First, the monomeric transposase binds the 19 bp inverted DNA repeats flanking the transposon. Then, dimerization of the DNA- bound transposase creates a synaptic DNA complex. After nicking of the first DNA strand, excision of the transposon proceeds through a series of intermediates. The transposase then mediates the insertion of the transposon at a new site by strand transfer. The activity of the wild- type tran
   8584..9378    +  CDS            NeoR/KanR: aminoglycoside phosphotransferase from Tn5; aph(3')-II (or nptII); confers resistance to neomycin, kanamycin, and G418 (Geneticin®)
   9448..9806    -  rep_origin     f1 ori (sequence partly withheld): f1 bacteriophage origin of replication; arrow indicates direction of (+) strand synthesis
>Addgene plasmid #245958 | huCof WTmRFP | addgene full sequence | sequence record 490080 | Addgene NGS Result
CATCATCAATAATATACCTTATTTTGGATTGAAGCCAATATGATAATGAGGGGGTGGAGTTTGTGACGTG
GCGCGGGGCGTGGGAACGGGGCGGGTGACGTAGTAGTGTGGCGGAAGTGTGATGTTGCAAGTGTGGCGGA
ACACATGTAAGCGACGGATGTGGCAAAAGTGACGTTTTTGGTGTGCGCCGGTGTACACAGGAAGTGACAA
TTTTCGCGCGGTTTTAGGCGGATGTTGTAGTAAATTTGGGCGTAACCGAGTAAGATTTGGCCATTTTCGC
GGGAAAACTGAATAAGAGGAAGTGAAATCTGAATAATTTTGTGTTACTCATAGCGCGTAATACTGGTACC
GCTTCGGCCTCCACCTGGAGCTCCAGCAGTGTAGCCCACGGGTGCAGTCACCTGGAGCTCCCGCAGTGTA
GCCCACGGGTGCAGTCTGACTACAATCCCCTGACTACAACCCCCGGCATCCTCTGCGTGCTGCCTCGCTC
CTGGGGAAGCTCCTCTTTTACACCCTTTATTCAGCTTGGGGAGGTCAAGGGCCCCGGTTTCCTTTGCCTC
TGAGTTGTTTGCGACTTTGCCCTTTTTTTCTAAGGCCATGGTCATTGTTTCAGGTCAGAGAAATTCTCCT
GGAGTTCCCACCCCAGTTTATTTTAAACTTTTGCTTTCATATAGATTCTCTTCAGTCTTTGTGCTAAAAT
GATCATAAACCTATCAACTCTGGAATTAAATTGAAGTATTCCTTTTCCTGTATCGTAAAAGAAACATAAA
GAAGTTTTTTTTTTGTTTTGTTTTGTTTTGTTTTGTTTTTTGATTTTTCAAGACAGGGTTTCTCTGTGTA
GCCCTGGCTGTCCTGGAACTCACTTTGTAGACCAGGCTTGCCTCGCACTCAGAAATCCGCCTGCCTCTGC
CTCCCGAGTGCTGGGATTAAAGGTGTGCGCCACCATGCCCGGCCATAAGGAAATTTTTAGTGCACAACTC
TTCACCCTTCCCCCATGAATTACGTTTGATCTAACAATTTGCCAAACGTCTTTAGACAACGCCAAAGCTC
TCAAACTTTTTATGTTAGCATTTCCTGTTTTTTAAAAAATCCTATTTGTTGAAATTTTACTCCACGGGAG
CATTTCTATTGGCTTGAAGACACCGTTATACTTGGCGATTCTCTTTTCTGTGAGAGAGGATCCCAAGCTG
ATGATTCAAAATCTTTTTTCAGGAACCATAAAGAACAAAAAACCACTTAATTTCTGGGATAAAGAAAGTA
GAGAATTATATTCAGGTCATTTTTATCAAACGATGGGCCTCTGGCTCAGAGCGTTTTTTGGTCCATTGCA
CCAATGGGCTCACTCTCCGTGCAACAGCCCACGCCTCTCGGCCTCCGCCTACTCTGCGCCTCAAGCTCTG
CGGAACCCGGTAGCAGCTAGTTCTATTTCGGTGCAAAATCCTCGGACTTCACTTCCCGTCGGCCCGCGCG
GCAAGCGCCGGAAGGCCGCCCCGCCCCTCATTGTGCGGCTCCTACTAAACGGAAGGGGCCGGGAGAGGCC
GCGTTCAGTCGGATCCCGGCAGCAGCTGCGGCGGCTCAGGTCTTCAGTTGCTCTTTCTGTCTCCCGGTAC
CGCGGCCGCTCGAGCCTAAGCTTGATATCGAATTCACCACCATGGCCTCCGGTGTGGCTGTCTCTGATGG
TGTCATCAAGGTGTTCAACGACATGAAGGTGCGTAAGAGCTCAACCCCAGAGGAGGTGAAGAAGCGCAAG
AAGGCGGTGCTCTTCTGCCTGAGTGAGGACAAGAAGAACATCATCCTGGAGGAGGGCAAGGAGATCCTGG
TGGGCGATGTGGGCCAGACTGTCGACGATCCCTACGCCACCTTTGTCAAGATGCTGCCAGATAAGGACTG
CCGCTATGCCCTCTATGATGCAACCTATGAGACCAAGGAGAGCAAGAAGGAGGATCTGGTGTTTATCTTC
TGGGCCCCCGAGTCTGCGCCCCTTAAGAGCAAAATGATTTATGCCAGCTCCAAGGACGCCATCAAGAAGA
AGCTGACAGGGATCAAGCATGAATTGCAAGCAAACTGCTACGAGGAGGTCAAGGACCGCTGCACCCTGGC
AGAGAAGCTGGGGGGCAGTGCGGTCATCTCCCTGGAGGGCAAGCCTTTGTTATCCCGGGATCCGATGGCC
TCCTCCGAGGACGTCATCAAGGAGTTCATGCGCTTCAAGGTGCGCATGGAGGGCTCCGTGAACGGCCACG
AGTTCGAGATCGAGGGCGAGGGCGAGGGCCGCCCCTACGAGGGCACCCAGACCGCCAAGCTGAAGGTGAC
CAAGGGCGGCCCCCTGCCCTTCGCCTGGGACATCCTGTCCCCTCAGTTCCAGTACGGCTCCAAGGCCTAC
GTGAAGCACCCCGCCGACATCCCCGACTACTTGAAGCTGTCCTTCCCCGAGGGCTTCAAGTGGGAGCGCG
TGATGAACTTCGAGGACGGCGGCGTGGTGACCGTGACCCAGGACTCCTCCCTGCAGGACGGCGAGTTCAT
CTACAAGGTGAAGCTGCGCGGCACCAACTTCCCCTCCGACGGCCCCGTAATGCAGAAGAAGACCATGGGC
TGGGAGGCCTCCACCGAGCGGATGTACCCCGAGGACGGCGCCCTGAAGGGCGAGATCAAGATGAGGCTGA
AGCTGAAGGACGGCGGCCACTACGACGCCGAGGTCAAGACCACCTACATGGCCAAGAAGCCCGTGCAGCT
GCCCGGCGCCTACAAGACCGACATCAAGCTGGACATCACCTCCCACAACGAGGACTACACCATCGTGGAA
CAGTACGAGCGCGCCGAGGGCCGCCACTCCACCGGCGCCTAAGAATTGGCCGCGACTCTAGAGATATCGA
ATTCAAGCTTGTCGACTCGAAGATCTGCCGTCATTTCCCTGGAGGGCAAGCCTTTGTGAGCCACCTCCAG
CCCCCTGCCTGGAGCATCTTAACAGCCCCAGACCTGCTCTTGGGTGTTGCAGGCTGCCCCTTTCCTGCCA
GACCGGAGGGGCTGGGGGGATCCCAGCAGGGGGAGGGCTATCCCTTCACCCCAGTTGCCAAACATCCCTC
CCACCCCCTGGACCGTCCTTCTCCCTCCATCCCTGACGGTTCTGGCCTTCCCAAACTGCTTTTGATCTTC
TGATTCCTCTTGGGTTGACGCAGACCAAGTCCCGTCCTAGGCACCCAGTTTGGGGGGAGCCTGTATTTTT
TTTTTTAACGACACCCCTACTCCGTATCCCTCCCCATCCCATGCTGCCAACTTCTAACCACAATAGTGAC
TCTGTGCTTGTCTGTTTAGTTCTGTGTGTAAATGAAATGTGGAAATGACCCTCCCTGCCCCAGCTGGCTG
CCCTCCCCTTTCCTTTGATCTTGACCACTCATGGAAGCAGGACCAGTAAGGGACCTTCAATTTAAAACAA
AACAAAACAAAAAAACAATAAAAAGGCTAATTAACAACATGGCTTTTGGGTTTGGGATTTTGGGGACCCT
GTGGTGGGAGATGGATGGGTGGTTTCCCTGTGCTTCACCTCTAGTTCAGTCCCTAGTAAGCGGCATCTCC
TTCTTGAGTTGGGGTGCACTGTTCCAAGGCAGGGCAGTTGGGCTCAGATCTGGGCGTGGTTAAGGGTGGG
AAAGAATATATAAGGTGGGGGTCTTATGTAGTTTTGTATCTGTTTTGCAGCAGCCGCCGCCGCCATGAGC
ACCAACTCGTTTGATGGAAGCATTGTGAGCTCATATTTGACAACGCGCATGCCCCCATGGGCCGGGGTGC
GTCAGAATGTGATGGGCTCCAGCATTGATGGTCGCCCCGTCCTGCCCGCAAACTCTACTACCTTGACCTA
CGAGACCGTGTCTGGAACGCCGTTGGAGACTGCAGCCTCCGCCGCCGCTTCAGCCGCTGCAGCCACCGCC
CGCGGGATTGTGACTGACTTTGCTTTCCTGAGCCCGCTTGCAAGCAGTGCAGCTTCCCGTTCATCCGCCC
GCGATGACAAGTTGACGGCTCTTTTGGCACAATTGGATTCTTTGACCCGGGAACTTAATGTCGTTTCTCA
GCAGCTGTTGGATCTGCGCCAGCAGGTTTCTGCCCTGAAGGCTTCCTCCCCTCCCAATGCGGTTTAAAAC
ATAAATAAAAAACCAGACTCTGTTTGGATTTGGATCAAGCAAGTGTCTTGCTGTCTTTATTTAGGGGTTT
TGCGCGCGCGGTAGGCCCGGGACCAGCGGTCTCGGTCGTTGAGGGTCCTGTGTATTTTTTCCAGGACGTG
GTAAAGGTGACTCTGGATGTTCAGATACATGGGCATAAGCCCGTCTCTGGGGTGGAGGTAGCACCACTGC
AGAGCTTCATGCTGCGGGGTGGTGTTGTAGATGATCCAGTCGTAGCAGGAGCGCTGGGCGTGGTGCCTAA
AAATGTCTTTCAGTAGCAAGCTGATTGCCAGGGGCAGGCCCTTGGTGTAAGTGTTTACAAAGCGGTTAAG
CTGGGATGGGTGCATACGTGGGGATATGAGATGCATCTTGGACTGTATTTTTAGGTTGGCTATGTTCCCA
GCCATATCCCTCCGGGGATTCATGTTGTGCAGAACCACCAGCACAGTGTATCCGGTGCACTTGGGAAATT
TGTCATGTAGCTTAGAAGGAAATGCGTGGAAGAACTTGGAGACGCCCTTGTGACCTCCAAGATTTTCCAT
GCATTCGTCCATAATGATGGCAATGGGCCCACGGGCGGCGGCCTGGGCGAAGATATTTCTGGGATCACTA
ACGTCATAGTTGTGTTCCAGGATGAGATCGTCATAGGCCATTTTTACAAAGCGCGGGCGGAGGGTGCCAG
ACTGCGGTATAATGGTTCCATCCGGCCCAGGGGCGTAGTTACCCTCACAGATTTGCATTTCCCACGCTTT
GAGTTCAGATGGGGGGATCATGTCTACCTGCGGGGCGATGAAGAAAACGGTTTCCGGGGTAGGGGAGATC
AGCTGGGAAGAAAGCAGGTTCCTGAGCAGCTGCGACTTACCGCAGCCGGTGGGCCCGTAAATCACACCTA
TTACCGGCTGCAACTGGTAGTTAAGAGAGCTGCAGCTGCCGTCATCCCTGAGCAGGGGGGCCACTTCGTT
AAGCATGTCCCTGACTCGCATGTTTTCCCTGACCAAATCCGCCAGAAGGCGCTCGCCGCCCAGCGATAGC
AGTTCTTGCAAGGAAGCAAAGTTTTTCAACGGTTTGAGACCGTCCGCCGTAGGCATGCTTTTGAGCGTTT
GACCAAGCAGTTCCAGGCGGTCCCACAGCTCGGTCACCTGCTCTACGGCATCTCGATCCAGCATATCTCC
TCGTTTCGCGGGTTGGGGCGGCTTTCGCTGTACGGCAGTAGTCGGTGCTCGTCCAGACGGGCCAGGGTCA
TGTCTTTCCACGGGCGCAGGGTCCTCGTCAGCGTAGTCTGGGTCACGGTGAAGGGGTGCGCTCCGGGCTG
CGCGCTGGCCAGGGTGCGCTTGAGGCTGGTCCTGCTGGTGCTGAAGCGCTGCCGGTCTTCGCCCTGCGCG
TCGGCCAGGTAGCATTTGACCATGGTGTCATAGTCCAGCCCCTCCGCGGCGTGGCCCTTGGCGCGCAGCT
TGCCCTTGGAGGAGGCGCCGCACGAGGGGCAGTGCAGACTTTTGAGGGCGTAGAGCTTGGGCGCGAGAAA
TACCGATTCCGGGGAGTAGGCATCCGCGCCGCAGGCCCCGCAGACGGTCTCGCATTCCACGAGCCAGGTG
AGCTCTGGCCGTTCGGGGTCAAAAACCAGGTTTCCCCCATGCTTTTTGATGCGTTTCTTACCTCTGGTTT
CCATGAGCCGGTGTCCACGCTCGGTGACGAAAAGGCTGTCCGTGTCCCCGTATACAGACTTGAGAGGGAG
TTTAAACGAATTCAATAGCTTGTTGCATGGGCGGCGATATAAAATGCAAGGTGCTGCTCAAAAAATCAGG
CAAAGCCTCGCGCAAAAAAGAAAGCACATCGTAGTCATGCTCATGCAGATAAAGGCAGGTAAGCTCCGGA
ACCACCACAGAAAAAGACACCATTTTTCTCTCAAACATGTCTGCGGGTTTCTGCATAAACACAAAATAAA
ATAACAAAAAAACATTTAAACATTAGAAGCCTGTCTTACAACAGGAAAAACAACCCTTATAAGCATAAGA
CGGACTACGGCCATGCCGGCGTGACCGTAAAAAAACTGGTCACCGTGATTAAAAAGCACCACCGACAGCT
CCTCGGTCATGTCCGGAGTCATAATGTAAGACTCGGTAAACACATCAGGTTGATTCACATCGGTCAGTGC
TAAAAAGCGACCGAAATAGCCCGGGGGAATACATACCCGCAGGCGTAGAGACAACATTACAGCCCCCATA
GGAGGTATAACAAAATTAATAGGAGAGAAAAACACATAAACACCTGAAAAACCCTCCTGCCTAGGCAAAA
TAGCACCCTCCCGCTCCAGAACAACATACAGCGCTTCCACAGCGGCAGCCATAACAGTCAGCCTTACCAG
TAAAAAAGAAAACCTATTAAAAAAACACCACTCGACACGGCACCAGCTCAATCAGTCACAGTGTAAAAAA
GGGCCAAGTGCAGAGCGAGTATATATAGGACTAAAAAATGACGTAACGGTTAAAGTCCACAAAAAACACC
CAGAAAACCGCACGCGAACCTACGCCCAGAAACGAAAGCCAAAAAACCCACAACTTCCTCAAATCGTCAC
TTCCGTTTTCCCACGTTACGTCACTTCCCATTTTAAGAAAACTACAATTCCCAACACATACAAGTTACTC
CGCCCTAAAACCTACGTCACCCGCCCCGTTCCCACGCCCCGCGCCACGTCACAAACTCCACCCCCTCATT
ATCATATTGGCTTCAATCCAAAATAAGGTATATTATTGATGATGTTAATTAACATGCATGGATCCATATG
CGGTGTGAAATACCGCACAGATGCGTAAGGAGAAAATACCGCATCAGGCGCTCTTCCGCTTCCTCGCTCA
CTGACTCGCTGCGCTCGGTCGTTCGGCTGCGGCGAGCGGTATCAGCTCACTCAAAGGCGGTAATACGGTT
ATCCACAGAATCAGGGGATAACGCAGGAAAGAACATGTGAGCAAAAGGCCAGCAAAAGGCCAGGAACCGT
AAAAAGGCCGCGTTGCTGGCGTTTTTCCATAGGCTCCGCCCCCCTGACGAGCATCACAAAAATCGACGCT
CAAGTCAGAGGTGGCGAAACCCGACAGGACTATAAAGATACCAGGCGTTTCCCCCTGGAAGCTCCCTCGT
GCGCTCTCCTGTTCCGACCCTGCCGCTTACCGGATACCTGTCCGCCTTTCTCCCTTCGGGAAGCGTGGCG
CTTTCTCATAGCTCACGCTGTAGGTATCTCAGTTCGGTGTAGGTCGTTCGCTCCAAGCTGGGCTGTGTGC
ACGAACCCCCCGTTCAGCCCGACCGCTGCGCCTTATCCGGTAACTATCGTCTTGAGTCCAACCCGGTAAG
ACACGACTTATCGCCACTGGCAGCAGCCACTGGTAACAGGATTAGCAGAGCGAGGTATGTAGGCGGTGCT
ACAGAGTTCTTGAAGTGGTGGCCTAACTACGGCTACACTAGAAGGACAGTATTTGGTATCTGCGCTCTGC
TGAAGCCAGTTACCTTCGGAAAAAGAGTTGGTAGCTCTTGATCCGGCAAACAAACCACCGCTGGTAGCGG
TGGTTTTTTTGTTTGCAAGCAGCAGATTACGCGCAGAAAAAAAGGATCTCAAGAAGATCCTTTGATCTTT
TCTACGGGGTCTGACGCTCAGTGGAACGAAAACTCACGTTAAGGGATTTTGGTCATGAGATTATCAAAAA
GGATCTTCACCTAGATCCTTTTAAATTAAAAATGAAGTTTTAAATCAATCTAAAGTATATATGAGTAAAC
TTGGTCTGACAGTTACCAATGCTTAATCAGTGAGGCACCTATCTCAGCGATCTGTCTATTTCGTTCATCC
ATAGTTGCCTGACTCCCCGTCGTGTAGATAACTACGATACGGGAGGGCTTACCATCTGGCCCCAGTGCTG
CAATGATACCGCGAGACCCACGCTCACCGGCTCCAGATTTATCAGCAATAAACCAGCCAGCCGGAAGGGC
CGAGCGCAGAAGTGGTCCTGCAACTTTATCCGCCTCCATCCAGTCTATTAATTGTTGCCGGGAAGCTAGA
GTAAGTAGTTCGCCAGTTAATAGTTTGCGCAACGTTGTTGCCATTGCTGCAGCCATGAGATTATCAAAAA
GGATCTTCACCTAGATCCTTTTCACGTAGAAAGCCAGTCCGCAGAAACGGTGCTGACCCCGGATGAATGT
CAGCTACTGGGCTATCTGGACAAGGGAAAACGCAAGCGCAAAGAGAAAGCAGGTAGCTTGCAGTGGGCTT
ACATGGCGATAGCTAGACTGGGCGGTTTTATGGACAGCAAGCGAACCGGAATTGCCAGCTGGGGCGCCCT
CTGGTAAGGTTGGGAAGCCCTGCAAAGTAAACTGGATGGCTTTCTTGCCGCCAAGGATCTGATGGCGCAG
GGGATCAAGCTCTGATCAAGAGACAGGATGAGGATCGTTTCGCATGATTGAACAAGATGGATTGCACGCA
GGTTCTCCGGCCGCTTGGGTGGAGAGGCTATTCGGCTATGACTGGGCACAACAGACAATCGGCTGCTCTG
ATGCCGCCGTGTTCCGGCTGTCAGCGCAGGGGCGCCCGGTTCTTTTTGTCAAGACCGACCTGTCCGGTGC
CCTGAATGAACTGCAAGACGAGGCAGCGCGGCTATCGTGGCTGGCCACGACGGGCGTTCCTTGCGCAGCT
GTGCTCGACGTTGTCACTGAAGCGGGAAGGGACTGGCTGCTATTGGGCGAAGTGCCGGGGCAGGATCTCC
TGTCATCTCACCTTGCTCCTGCCGAGAAAGTATCCATCATGGCTGATGCAATGCGGCGGCTGCATACGCT
TGATCCGGCTACCTGCCCATTCGACCACCAAGCGAAACATCGCATCGAGCGAGCACGTACTCGGATGGAA
GCCGGTCTTGTCGATCAGGATGATCTGGACGAAGAGCATCAGGGGCTCGCGCCAGCCGAACTGTTCGCCA
GGCTCAAGGCGAGCATGCCCGACGGCGAGGATCTCGTCGTGACCCATGGCGATGCCTGCTTGCCGAATAT
CATGGTGGAAAATGGCCGCTTTTCTGGATTCATCGACTGTGGCCGGCTGGGTGTGGCGGACCGCTATCAG
GACATAGCGTTGGCTACCCGTGATATTGCTGAAGAGCTTGGCGGCGAATGGGCTGACCGCTTCCTCGTGC
TTTACGGTATCGCCGCTCCCGATTCGCAGCGCATCGCCTTCTATCGCCTTCTTGACGAGTTCTTCTGAAT
TTTGTTAAAATTTTTGTTAAATCAGCTCATTTTTTAACCAATAGGCCGAAATCGGCAAAATCCCTTATAA
ATCAAAAGAATAGACCGAGATAGGGT
[37 nt withheld, positions 9477-9513]
AAAGAACGTGGACTCCAACGTCAAAGG
[49 nt withheld, positions 9541-9589]
T
[91 nt withheld, positions 9591-9681]
G
[124 nt withheld, positions 9683-9806]
CCATTCGCCATTCAGGATCGAATTAATTCTTAATTAA
